>Addgene plasmid #188130 | pMXS-IRES-BLAST flag-CAD hCPS1 AD | addgene full sequence | sequence record 372265 | Addgene NGS Result
CCCGAAAAGTGCCACCTGCATAATGAAAGACCCCACCTGTAGGTTTGGCAAGCTAGCTTAAGTAACGCCA
TTTTGCAAGGCATGGAAAAATACATAACTGAGAATAGAAAAGTTCAGATCAAGGTCAGGAACAGATGGAA
CAGCTGAATATGGGCCAAACAGGATATCTGTGGTAAGCAGTTCCTGCCCCGGCTCAGGGCCAAGAACAGA
TGGAACAGCTGAATATGGGCCAAACAGGATATCTGTGGTAAGCAGTTCCTGCCCCGGCTCAGGGCCAAGA
ACAGATGGTCCCCAGATGCGGTCCAGCCCTCAGCAGTTTCTAGAGAACCATCAGATGTTTCCAGGGTGCC
CCAAGGACCTGAAATGACCCTGTGCCTTATTTGAACTAACCAATCAGTTCGCTTCTCGCTTCTGTTCGCG
CGCTTCTGCTCCCCGAGCTCAATAAAAGAGCCCACAACCCCTCACTCGGCGCGCCAGTCCTCCGATTGAC
TGAGTCGCCCGGGTACCCGTGTATCCAATAAACCCTCTTGCAGTTGCATCCGACTTGTGGTCTCGCTGTT
CCTTGGGAGGGTCTCCTCTGAGTGATTGACTACCCGTCAGCGGGGGTCTTTCATTTGGGGGCTCGTCCGG
GATCGGGAGACCCCTGCCCAGGGACCACCGACCCACCACCGGGAGGTAAGCTGGCCAGCAACTTATCTGT
GTCTGTCCGATTGTCTAGTGTCTATGACTGATTTTATGCGCCTGCGTCGGTACTAGTTAGCTAACTAGCT
CTGTATCTGGCGGACCCGTGGTGGAACTGACGAGTTCGGAACACCCGGCCGCAACCCTGGGAGACGTCCC
AGGGACTTCGGGGGCCGTTTTTGTGGCCCGACCTGAGTCCAAAAATCCCGATCGTTTTGGACTCTTTGGT
GCACCCCCCTAATAGGAGGGATATGTGGTTCTGGTAGGAGACGAGAACCTAAAACAGTTCCCGCCTCCGT
CTGAATTTTTGCTTTCGGTTTGGGACCGAAGCCGCGCCGCGCGTCTTGTCTGCTGCAGCATCGTTCTGTG
TTGTCTCTGTCTGACTGTGTTTCTGTATTTGTCTGAAAATTAGGGCCAGACTGTTACCACTCCCTTAAGT
TTGACCTTAGGTCACTGGAAAGATGTCGAGCGGATCGCTCACAACCAGTCGGTAGATGTCAAGAAGAGAC
GTTGGGTTACCTTCTGCTCTGCAGAATGGCCAACCTTTAACGTCGGATGGCCGCGAGACGGCACCTTTAA
CCGAGACCTCATCACCCAGGTTAAGATCAAGGTCTTTTCACCTGGCCCGCATGGACACCCAGACCAGGTC
CCCTACATCGTGACCTGGGAAGCCTTGGCTTTTGACCCCCCTCCCTGGGTCAAGCCCTTTGTACACCCTA
AGCCTCCGCCTCCTCTTCCTCCATCCGCCCCGTCTCTCCCCCTTGAACCTCCTCGTTCGACCCCGCCTCG
ATCCTCCCTTTATCCAGCCCTCACTCCTTCTCTAGGCGCCCCCATATGGCCATATGAGATCTTATATGGG
GCACCCCCGCCCCTTGTAAACTTCCCTGACCCTGACATGACAAGAGTTACTAACAGCCCCTCTCTCCAAG
CTCACTTACAGGCTCTCTACTTAGTCCAGCACGAAGTCTGGAGACCTCTGGCGGCAGCCTACCAAGAACA
ACTGGACCGACCGGTGGTACCTCACCCTTACCGAGTCGGCGACACAGTGTGGGTCCGCCGACACCAGACT
AAGAACCTAGAACCTCGCTGGAAAGGACCTTACACAGTCCTGCTGACCACCCCCACCGCCCTCAAAGTAG
ACGGCATCGCAGCTTGGATACACGCCGCCCACGTGAAGGCTGCCGACCCCGGGGGTGGACCATCCTCTAG
ACTGCCGGATCTAGCTAGTTAATTAAGGATCCATGGCGGCCCTAGTGTTGGAGGACGGGTCGGTCCTGCG
GGGCCAGCCCTTTGGGGCCGCCGTGTCGACTGCCGGGGAAGTGGTGTTTCAAACCGGCATGGTCGGCTAC
CCCGAGGCCCTCACTGATCCCTCCTACAAGGCACAGATCTTAGTGCTCACCTATCCTCTGATCGGCAACT
ATGGCATCCCCCCAGATGAAATGGATGAGTTCGGTCTCTGCAAGTGGTTTGAATCCTCGGGCATCCACGT
AGCAGCACTGGTAGTGGGAGAGTGCTGTCCTACTCCCAGCCACTGGAGTGCCACCCGCACCCTGCATGAG
TGGCTGCAGCAGCATGGCATCCCTGGCTTGCAAGGAGTAGACACTCGGGAGCTGACCAAGAAGTTGCGGG
AACAGGGGTCTCTGCTGGGGAAGCTGGTCCAGAATGGAACAGAACCTTCAAGTCTGCCATTCTTGGACCC
CAATGCCCGCCCCCTGGTACCAGAGGTCTCCATTAAGACTCCACGGGTATTCAATACAGGGGGTGCCCCT
CGGATCCTTGCTTTGGACTGTGGCCTCAAGTATAATCAGATCCGATGCCTCTGCCAGCGTGGGGCTGAGG
TCACTGTGGTACCCTGGGACCATGCACTAGACAGCCAAGAGTATGAGGGTCTCTTCTTAAGTAATGGGCC
TGGTGACCCTGCCTCCTATCCCAGTGTCGTATCCACACTGAGCCGTGTTTTATCTGAGCCTAATCCCCGA
CCTGTCTTTGGGATCTGCCTGGGACACCAGCTATTGGCCTTAGCCATTGGGGCCAAGACTTACAAGATGA
GATATGGGAACCGAGGCCATAACCAGCCCTGCTTGTTGGTGGGCTCTGGGCGCTGCTTTCTGACATCCCA
GAACCATGGGTTTGCTGTGGAGACAGACTCACTGCCAGCAGACTGGGCTCCTCTCTTCACCAACGCCAAT
GATGGTTCCAATGAAGGCATTGTGCACAACAGCTTGCCTTTCTTCAGTGTCCAGTTTCACCCAGAGCACC
AAGCTGGCCCTTCAGATATGGAACTGCTTTTCGATATCTTTCTGGAAACTGTGAAAGAGGCCACAGCTGG
GAACCCTGGGGGCCAGACAGTTAGAGAGCGGCTGACTGAGCGCCTCTGTCCCCCTGGGATTCCCACTCCC
GGCTCTGGACTTCCACCACCACGAAAGGTTCTGATCCTGGGCTCAGGGGGCCTCTCCATTGGCCAAGCTG
GAGAATTTGACTACTCGGGCTCTCAGGCAATTAAGGCCCTGAAGGAGGAAAACATCCAGACGTTGCTGAT
CAACCCCAATATTGCCACAGTGCAGACCTCCCAGGGGCTGGCCGACAAGGTCTATTTTCTTCCCATAACA
CCTCATTATGTAACCCAGGTGATACGTAATGAACGCCCCGATGGTGTGTTACTGACTTTTGGGGGCCAGA
CTGCTCTGAACTGTGGTGTGGAGCTGACCAAGGCCGGGGTGCTGGCTCGGTATGGGGTCCGGGTCCTGGG
CACACCAGTGGAGACCATTGAGCTGACCGAGGATCGACGGGCCTTTGCTGCCAGAATGGCAGAGATCGGA
GAGCATGTGGCCCCGAGCGAGGCAGCAAATTCTCTTGAACAGGCCCAGGCAGCCGCTGAACGGCTGGGGT
ACCCTGTGCTAGTGCGTGCAGCCTTTGCCCTGGGTGGCCTGGGCTCTGGCTTTGCCTCTAACAGGGAGGA
GCTCTCTGCTCTCGTGGCCCCAGCTTTTGCCCATACCAGCCAAGTGCTAGTAGACAAGTCTCTGAAGGGA
TGGAAGGAGATTGAGTACGAGGTGGTGAGAGACGCCTATGGCAACTGTGTCACGGTGTGTAACATGGAGA
ACTTGGACCCACTGGGCATCCACACTGGTGAGTCCATAGTGGTGGCCCCTAGCCAGACACTGAATGACAG
GGAGTATCAGCTCCTGAGGCAGACAGCTATCAAGGTGACCCAGCACCTGGGAATTGTTGGGGAGTGCAAT
GTGCAGTATGCCTTGAACCCTGAGTCTGAGCAGTATTACATCATTGAAGTGAATGCCAGGCTCTCTCGCA
GCTCTGCCCTGGCCAGTAAGGCCACAGGTTATCCACTGGCTTATGTGGCAGCCAAGCTAGCATTGGGCAT
CCCTTTGCCTGAGCTCAGGAACTCTGTGACAGGGGGTACAGCAGCCTTTGAACCCAGCGTGGATTATTGT
GTGGTGAAGATTCCTCGATGGGACCTTAGCAAGTTCCTGCGAGTCAGCACAAAGATTGGGAGCTGCATGA
AGAGCGTTGGTGAAGTCATGGGCATTGGGCGTTCATTTGAGGAGGCCTTCCAGAAGGCCCTGCGCATGGT
GGATGAGAACTGTGTGGGCTTTGATCACACAGTGAAACCAGTCAGCGATATGGAGTTGGAGACTCCAACA
GATAAGCGGATTTTTGTGGTGGCAGCTGCTTTGTGGGCTGGTTATTCAGTGGACCGCCTGTATGAGCTCA
CACGCATCGACCGCTGGTTCCTGCACCGAATGAAGCGTATCATCGCACATGCCCAGCTGCTAGAACAACA
CCGTGGACAGCCTTTGCCGCCAGACCTGCTGCAACAGGCCAAGTGTCTTGGCTTCTCAGACAAACAGATT
GCCCTTGCAGTTCTGAGCACAGAGCTGGCTGTTCGCAAGCTGCGTCAGGAACTGGGGATCTGTCCAGCAG
TGAAACAGATTGACACAGTTGCAGCTGAGTGGCCAGCCCAGACAAATTACCTATACCTAACGTATTGGGG
CACCACCCATGACCTCACCTTTCGAACACCTCATGTCCTAGTCCTTGGCTCTGGCGTCTACCGTATTGGC
TCTAGCGTTGAATTTGACTGGTGTGCTGTAGGCTGCATCCAGCAGCTCCGAAAGATGGGATATAAGACCA
TCATGGTGAACTATAACCCAGAGACAGTCAGCACCGACTATGACATGTGTGATCGACTCTACTTTGATGA
GATCTCTTTTGAGGTGGTGATGGACATCTATGAGCTCGAGAACCCTGAAGGTGTGATCCTATCCATGGGT
GGACAGCTGCCCAACAACATGGCCATGGCGTTGCATCGGCAGCAGTGCCGGGTGCTGGGCACCTCCCCTG
AAGCCATTGACTCGGCTGAGAACCGTTTCAAGTTTTCCCGGCTCCTTGACACCATTGGTATCAGCCAGCC
TCAGTGGAGGGAGCTCAGTGACCTCGAGTCTGCTCGCCAATTCTGCCAGACCGTGGGGTACCCCTGTGTG
GTGCGCCCCTCCTATGTGCTGAGCGGTGCTGCTATGAATGTGGCCTACACGGATGGAGACCTGGAGCGCT
TCCTGAGCAGCGCAGCAGCCGTCTCCAAAGAGCATCCCGTGGTCATCTCCAAGTTCATCCAGGAGGCTAA
GGAGATTGACGTGGATGCCGTGGCCTCTGATGGTGTGGTGGCAGCCATCGCCATCTCTGAGCATGTGGAG
AATGCAGGTGTGCATTCAGGTGATGCGACGCTGGTGACCCCCCCACAAGATATCACTGCCAAAACCCTGG
AGCGGATCAAAGCCATTGTGCATGCTGTGGGCCAGGAGCTACAGGTCACAGGACCCTTCAATCTGCAGCT
CATTGCCAAGGATGACCAGCTGAAAGTTATTGAATGCAACGTACGTGTCTCTCGCTCCTTCCCCTTCGTT
TCCAAGACACTGGGTGTGGACCTAGTAGCCTTGGCCACGCGGGTCATCATGGGGGAAGAAGTGGAACCTG
TGGGGCTAATGACTGGTTCTGGAGTTGTGGGAGTAAAGGTGCCTCAGTTCTCCTTCTCCCGCTTGGCGGG
TGCTGACGTGGTGTTGGGTGTGGAAATGACCAGTACTGGGGAGGTGGCCGGCTTTGGGGAGAGCCGCTGT
GAGGCATACCTCAAGGCCATGCTAAGCACTGGCTTTAAGATACCCCAGAAAGGCATCCTGATAGGCATCC
AGCAATCATTCCGGCCAAGATTCCTTGGTGTGGCTGAACAATTACACAATGAAGGTTTCAAGCTGTTTGC
CACGGAAGCCACATCAGACTGGCTCAACGCCAACAATGTCCCTGCCACCCCAGTGGCATGGCCGTCTCAA
GAAGGACAGAATCCCAGCCTCTCTTCCATCAGAAAATTGATTAGAGATGGCAGCATTGACCTAGTGATTA
ACCTTCCCAACAACAACACTAAATTTGTCCATGATAATTATGTGATTCGGAGGACAGCTGTTGATAGTGG
AATCCCTCTCCTCACTAATTTTCAGGTGACCAAACTTTTTGCTGAAGCTGTGCAGAAATCTCGCAAGGTG
GACTCCAAGAGTCTTTTCCACTACAGGCAGTACAGTGCTGGAAAAGCAGCAATGACCTCCCAAAAGCTTG
TGCGACTGCCGGGATTGATTGATGTCCATGTGCACCTGCGGGAACCAGGTGGGACACATAAGGAGGACTT
TGCTTCAGGCACAGCCGCTGCCCTGGCTGGGGGTATCACCATGGTGTGTGCCATGCCTAATACCCGGCCC
CCCATCATTGACGCCCCTGCTCTGGCCCTGGCCCAGAAGCTGGCAGAGGCTGGCGCCCGGTGCGACTTTG
CGCTATTCCTTGGGGCCTCGTCTGAAAATGCAGGAACCTTGGGCACCGTGGCCGGGTCTGCAGCCGGGCT
GAAGCTTTACCTCAATGAGACCTTCTCTGAGCTGCGGCTGGACAGCGTGGTCCAGTGGATGGAGCATTTC
GAGACATGGCCCTCCCACCTCCCCATTGTGGCTCACGCGGAGCAGCAAACCGTGGCTGCTGTCCTCATGG
TGGCTCAGCTCACTCAGCGCTCAGTGCACATATGTCACGTGGCACGGAAGGAGGAGATCCTGCTAATTAA
AGCTGCAAAGGCACGGGGCTTGCCAGTGACCTGCGAGGTGGCTCCCCACCACCTGTTCCTAAGCCATGAT
GACCTGGAGCGCCTGGGGCCTGGGAAGGGGGAGGTCCGGCCTGAGCTTGGCTCCCGCCAGGATGTGGAAG
CCCTGTGGGAGAACATGGCTGTCATCGACTGCTTTGCCTCAGACCATGCTCCCCATACCTTGGAGGAGAA
GTGTGGGTCCAGGCCCCCACCTGGGTTCCCAGGGTTAGAGACCATGCTGCCACTACTCCTGACGGCTGTA
AGCGAGGGCCGGCTCAGCCTGGACGACCTGCTGCAGCGATTGCACCACAATCCTCGGCGCATCTTTCACC
TGCCTCCGCAGGAGGACACCTATGTGGAGGTGGATCTGGAGCATGAGTGGACAATTCCCAGCCACATGCC
CTTCTCCAAGGCCCACTGGACACCTTTTGAAGGGCAGAAAGTGAAGGGCACCGTCCGCCGTGTGGTCCTG
CGAGGGGAGGTTGCCTATATCGATGGGCAGGTTCTGGTACCCCCGGGCTATGGACAGGATGTACGGAAGT
GGCCACAGGGGGCTGTTCCTCAGCTCCCACCCTCAGCCCCTGCCACTAGTGAGATGACCACGACACCTGA
AAGACCCCGCCGTGGCATCCCAGGGCTTCCTGATGGCCGCTTCCATCTGCCGCCCCGAATCCATCGAGCC
TCCGACCCAGGTTTGCCAGCTGAGGAGCCAAAGGAGAAGTCCTCTCGGAAGGTAGCCGAGCCAGAGCTGA
TGGGAACCCCTGATGGCACCTGCTACCCTCCACCACCAGTACCGAGACAGGCATCTCCCCAGAACCTGGG
GACCCCTGGCTTGCTGCACCCCCAGACCTCACCCCTGCTGCACTCATTAGTGGGCCAACATATCCTGTCC
GTCCAGCAGTTCACCAAGGATCAGATGTCTCACCTGTTCAATGTGGCACACACACTGCGTATGATGGTGC
AGAAGGAGCGGAGCCTCGACATCCTGAAGGGGAAGGTCATGGCCTCCATGTTCTATGAAGTGAGCACACG
GACCAGCAGCTCCTTTGCAGCAGCCATGGCCCGGCTGGGAGGTGCTGTGCTCAGCTTCTCGGAAGCCACA
TCGTCCGTCCAGAAGGGCGAATCCCTGGCTGACTCCGTGCAGACCATGAGCTGCTATGCCGACGTCGTCG
TGCTCCGGCACCCCCAGCCTGGAGCAGTGGAGCTGGCCGCCAAGCACTGCCGGAGGCCAGTGATCAATGC
TGGGGATGGGGTCGGAGAGCACCCCACCCAGGCCCTGCTGGACATCTTCACCATCCGTGAGGAGCTGGGA
ACTGTCAATGGCATGACGATCACGATGGTGGGTGACCTGAAGCACGGACGCACAGTACATTCCCTGGCCT
GCCTGCTCACCCAGTATCGTGTCAGCCTGCGCTACGTGGCACCTCCCAGCCTGCGCATGCCACCCACTGT
GCGGGCCTTCGTGGCCTCCCGCGGCACCAAGCAGGAGGAATTCGAGAGCATTGAGGAGGCGCTGCCTGAC
ACTGATGTGCTCTACATGACTCGAATCCAGAAGGAACGATTTGGCTCTACCCAGGAGTACGAAGCTTGCT
TTGGTCAGTTCATCCTCACTCCCCACATCATGACCCGGGCCAAGAAGAAGATGGTGGTGATGCACCCGAT
GCCCCGTGTCAACGAGATAAGCGTGGAAGTGGACTCGGATCCCCGCGCAGCCTACTTCCGCCAGGCTGAG
AACGGCATGTACATCCGCATGGCTCTGTTAGCCACCGTGCTGGGCCGTTTCGACTACAAAGACGATGACG
ACAAGTAGGAATTCCTGCAGGCCTCGAGGGCCGGCGCGCCGCGGCCGCTACGTAAATTCCGCCCCCCCCC
CCCCTCTCCCTCCCCCCCCCCTAACGTTACTGGCCGAAGCCGCTTGGAATAAGGCCGGTGTGCGTTTGTC
TATATGTTATTTTCCACCATATTGCCGTCTTTTGGCAATGTGAGGGCCCGGAAACCTGGCCCTGTCTTCT
TGACGAGCATTCCTAGGGGTCTTTCCCCTCTCGCCAAAGGAATGCAAGGTCTGTTGAATGTCGTGAAGGA
AGCAGTTCCTCTGGAAGCTTCTTGAAGACAAACAACGTCTGTAGCGACCCTTTGCAGGCAGCGGAACCCC
CCACCTGGCGACAGGTGCCTCTGCGGCCAAAAGCCACGTGTATAAGATACACCTGCAAAGGCGGCACAAC
CCCAGTGCCACGTTGTGAGTTGGATAGTTGTGGAAAGAGTCAAATGGCTCTCCTCAAGCGTATTCAACAA
GGGGCTGAAGGATGCCCAGAAGGTACCCCATTGTATGGGATCTGATCTGGGGCCTCGGTGCACATGCTTT
ACATGTGTTTAGTCGAGGTTAAAAAAACGTCTAGGCCCCCCGAACCACGGGGACGTGGTTTTCCTTTGAA
AAACACGATGATAATATGGCCACAACCATGGTTCCTTTGTCTCAAGAAGAATCCACCCTCATTGAAAGAG
CAACGGCTACAATCAACAGCATCCCCATCTCTGAAGACTACAGCGTCGCCAGCGCAGCTCTCTCTAGCGA
CGGCCGCATCTTCACTGGTGTCAATGTATATCATTTTACTGGGGGACCTTGTGCAGAACTCGTGGTGCTG
GGCACTGCTGCTGCTGCGGCAGCTGGCAACCTGACTTGTATCGTCGCGATCGGAAATGAGAACAGGGGCA
TCTTGAGCCCCTGCGGACGGTGCCGACAGGTGCTTCTCGATCTGCATCCTGGGATCAAAGCCATAGTGAA
GGACAGTGATGGACAGCCGACGGCAGTTGGGATTCGTGAATTGCTGCCCTCTGGTTATGTGTGGGAGGGC
TAAGTCGACGATAAAATAAAAGATTTTATTTAGTCTCCAGAAAAAGGGGGGAATGAAAGACCCCACCTGT
AGGTTTGGCAAGCTAGCTTAAGTAACGCCATTTTGCAAGGCATGGAAAAATACATAACTGAGAATAGAGA
AGTTCAGATCAAGGTCAGGAACAGATGGAACAGCTGAATATGGGCCAAACAGGATATCTGTGGTAAGCAG
TTCCTGCCCCGGCTCAGGGCCAAGAACAGATGGAACAGCTGAATATGGGCCAAACAGGATATCTGTGGTA
AGCAGTTCCTGCCCCGGCTCAGGGCCAAGAACAGATGGTCCCCAGATGCGGTCCAGCCCTCAGCAGTTTC
TAGAGAACCATCAGATGTTTCCAGGGTGCCCCAAGGACCTGAAATGACCCTGTGCCTTATTTGAACTAAC
CAATCAGTTCGCTTCTCGCTTCTGTTCGCGCGCTTCTGCTCCCCGAGCTCAATAAAAGAGCCCACAACCC
CTCACTCGGGGCGCCAGTCCTCCGATTGACTGAGTCGCCCGGGTACCCGTGTATCCAATAAACCCTCTTG
CAGTTGCATCCGACTTGTGGTCTCGCTGTTCCTTGGGAGGGTCTCCTCTGAGTGATTGACTACCCGTCAG
CGGGGGTCTTTCACATGCAGCATGTATCAAAATTAATTTGGTTTTTTTTCTTAAGTATTTACATTAAATG
GCCATAGTTGCATTAATGAATCGGCCAACGCGCGGGGAGAGGCGGTTTGCGTATTGGGCGCTCTTCCGCT
TCCTCGCTCACTGACTCGCTGCGCTCGGTCGTTCGGCTGCGGCGAGCGGTATCAGCTCACTCAAAGGCGG
TAATACGGTTATCCACAGAATCAGGGGATAACGCAGGAAAGAACATGTGAGCAAAAGGCCAGCAAAAGGC
CAGGAACCGTAAAAAGGCCGCGTTGCTGGCGTTTTTCCATAGGCTCCGCCCCCCTGACGAGCATCACAAA
AATCGACGCTCAAGTCAGAGGTGGCGAAACCCGACAGGACTATAAAGATACCAGGCGTTTCCCCCTGGAA
GCTCCCTCGTGCGCTCTCCTGTTCCGACCCTGCCGCTTACCGGATACCTGTCCGCCTTTCTCCCTTCGGG
AAGCGTGGCGCTTTCTCATAGCTCACGCTGTAGGTATCTCAGTTCGGTGTAGGTCGTTCGCTCCAAGCTG
GGCTGTGTGCACGAACCCCCCGTTCAGCCCGACCGCTGCGCCTTATCCGGTAACTATCGTCTTGAGTCCA
ACCCGGTAAGACACGACTTATCGCCACTGGCAGCAGCCACTGGTAACAGGATTAGCAGAGCGAGGTATGT
AGGCGGTGCTACAGAGTTCTTGAAGTGGTGGCCTAACTACGGCTACACTAGAAGAACAGTATTTGGTATC
TGCGCTCTGCTGAAGCCAGTTACCTTCGGAAAAAGAGTTGGTAGCTCTTGATCCGGCAAACAAACCACCG
CTGGTAGCGGTGGTTTTTTTGTTTGCAAGCAGCAGATTACGCGCAGAAAAAAAGGATCTCAAGAAGATCC
TTTGATCTTTTCTACGGGGTCTGACGCTCAGTGGAACGAAAACTCACGTTAAGGGATTTTGGTCATGAGA
TTATCAAAAAGGATCTTCACCTAGATCCTTTTGCGGCCGGCCGCAAATCAATCTAAAGTATATATGAGTA
AACTTGGTCTGACAGTTACCAATGCTTAATCAGTGAGGCACCTATCTCAGCGATCTGTCTATTTCGTTCA
TCCATAGTTGCCTGACTCCCCGTCGTGTAGATAACTACGATACGGGAGGGCTTACCATCTGGCCCCAGTG
CTGCAATGATACCGCGAGACCCACGCTCACCGGCTCCAGATTTATCAGCAATAAACCAGCCAGCCGGAAG
GGCCGAGCGCAGAAGTGGTCCTGCAACTTTATCCGCCTCCATCCAGTCTATTAATTGTTGCCGGGAAGCT
AGAGTAAGTAGTTCGCCAGTTAATAGTTTGCGCAACGTTGTTGCCATTGCTACAGGCATCGTGGTGTCAC
GCTCGTCGTTTGGTATGGCTTCATTCAGCTCCGGTTCCCAACGATCAAGGCGAGTTACATGATCCCCCAT
GTTGTGCAAAAAAGCGGTTAGCTCCTTCGGTCCTCCGATCGTTGTCAGAAGTAAGTTGGCCGCAGTGTTA
TCACTCATGGTTATGGCAGCACTGCATAATTCTCTTACTGTCATGCCATCCGTAAGATGCTTTTCTGTGA
CTGGTGAGTACTCAACCAAGTCATTCTGAGAATAGTGTATGCGGCGACCGAGTTGCTCTTGCCCGGCGTC
AATACGGGATAATACCGCGCCACATAGCAGAACTTTAAAAGTGCTCATCATTGGAAAACGTTCTTCGGGG
CGAAAACTCTCAAGGATCTTACCGCTGTTGAGATCCAGTTCGATGTAACCCACTCGTGCACCCAACTGAT
CTTCAGCATCTTTTACTTTCACCAGCGTTTCTGGGTGAGCAAAAACAGGAAGGCAAAATGCCGCAAAAAA
GGGAATAAGGGCGACACGGAAATGTTGAATACTCATACTCTTCCTTTTTCAATATTATTGAAGCATTTAT
CAGGGTTATTGTCTCATGAGCGGATACATATTTGAATGTATTTAGAAAAATAAACAAATAGGGGTTCCGC
GCACATTTC
Features (pLannotate 1.2.2; 14 found; start..end, strand, type, name):
     22..615     +  LTR            LTR: long terminal repeat from Moloney murine leukemia virus
    678..877     +  misc_feature   MMLV Ψ: packaging signal of Moloney murine leukemia virus (MMLV)
    929..1017    +  misc_feature   MESV Ψ (fragment): packaging signal of murine embryonic stem cell virus
   1094..1510    +  CDS            gag (truncated): truncated Moloney murine leukemia virus (MMLV) gag gene lacking the start codon
   1520..1894    +  misc_feature   pol region: Moloney murine leukemia virus (MMLV) pol region containing the splice acceptor site
   1923..8591    +  CDS            CAD: PYR1_HUMAN - Experimental evidence at protein level: Swiss-Prot protein existence level 1. This protein is a 'fusion' protein encoding four enzymatic activities of the pyrimidine pathway (GATase, CPSase, ATCase and DHOase). From Homo sapiens (Human).
   8792..9254    +  misc_feature   IRES: internal ribosome entry site (IRES) of the encephalomyocarditis virus (EMCV)
   9274..9663    +  CDS            BSD: blasticidin S deaminase; Aspergillus terreus BSD; confers resistance to blasticidin
   9712..9833    +  LTR            3' LTR (ΔU3) (fragment): self-inactivating 3' long terminal repeat (LTR) from Moloney murine leukemia virus
   9834..10303   +  LTR            LTR: long terminal repeat from Moloney murine leukemia virus
  10369..10421   -  CDS            lacI (fragment): lac repressor; lacI; The lac repressor binds to the lac operator to inhibit transcription in E. coli. This inhibition can be relieved by adding lactose or isopropyl-β-D-thiogalactopyranoside (IPTG).
  10604..11192   -  rep_origin     ori: high-copy-number ColE1/pMB1/pBR322/pUC origin of replication
  11356..12216   -  CDS            AmpR: β-lactamase; bla; confers resistance to ampicillin, carbenicillin, and related antibiotics
  12217..12321   -  promoter       AmpR promoter: bla
