[The description below was written by a language model from this plasmid's Addgene catalogue record and pLannotate feature annotations shown in this document.]
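Description:
pMXS-IRES-BLAST flag-CAD hCPS1 AD is a Moloney murine leukemia virus-based retroviral vector for stable expression of a chimeric human CAD protein in mammalian cells. It is propagated in E. coli through a high-copy ColE1/pUC-type origin and an ampicillin resistance gene driven by its own bla promoter. The viral portion comprises a 5′ LTR, the MMLV packaging signal with an extended Ψ region, a truncated gag lacking its start codon, and a pol fragment carrying a splice acceptor. A 3′ LTR region closes the unit. These elements allow the transcript to be packaged into retroviral particles when the viral proteins are supplied in trans. No separate internal promoter is annotated, so expression appears to be driven from the 5′ LTR.

The payload is the roughly 6.7 kb human CAD coding sequence, encoding the multifunctional enzyme of de novo pyrimidine synthesis (glutamine amidotransferase, carbamoyl-phosphate synthetase, aspartate transcarbamylase and dihydroorotase activities). Two changes are recorded. Silent mutations remove the PAM of an sgRNA target site, which should make the cDNA resistant to Cas9 cutting. In addition, the CAD allosteric domain (F1308–C1455) is replaced with the corresponding domain of human CPS1 (F1355–A1500). A Flag tag is present, but the record is inconsistent about its position: the purpose line says C-terminal, while the tag field and the plasmid name indicate N-terminal. Downstream, an EMCV IRES links translation of blasticidin S deaminase to the same transcript, so transduced cells can be selected with blasticidin. The design suits studies of how allosteric regulation of CAD controls pyrimidine synthesis, plausibly by re-expression in cells whose endogenous CAD has been disrupted by CRISPR.
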