Addgene plasmid #188130: pMXS-IRES-BLAST flag-CAD hCPS1 AD
Purpose: Expresses C-terminal flag-tagged human CAD hCPS1 AD in mammalian cells
Depositing lab: Richard Possemato. Depositing organization: NYU Grossman School of Medicine. Publication: Allosteric regulation of CAD modulates de novo pyrimidine synthesis during the cell cycle. Shin J, Mir H, Khurram MA, Fujihara KM, Dynlacht BD, Cardozo TJ, Possemato R. Nat Metab. 2023 Feb 6. doi: 10.1038/s42255-023-00735-9. PubMed 36747088.
Backbone
  Vector backbone: pMXS-IRES-BLAST
  Backbone size w/o insert (bp): 5623
  Vector type: Mammalian Expression, Retroviral
  Selectable markers: Blasticidin
Growth in bacteria
  Bacterial resistance: Ampicillin, 100 μg/mL
  Growth temperature: 37°C
  Growth strain: NEB Stable
  Copy number: High Copy
Gene/Insert
  Gene/Insert name: CAD (alt name: carbamoyl-phosphate synthetase 2, aspartate transcarbamylase, and dihydroorotase)
  Species: H. sapiens (human)
  Insert size (bp): 6696
  Mutation: TCC -> AGT silent mutations at nt439-441 eliminating PAM site for sgRNA target sequence 5'-ATTGGGGTCCAAGAATGGCA-3' and TTTAAG...GACTGT -> TTTAAG...GCAGCA substitution at nt3922-4365 for substitution of CAD allosteric domain (F1308-C1455) with human CPS 1 allosteric domain (F1355-A1500)
  Entrez Gene: CAD (a.k.a. CDG1Z, DEE50, EIEE50, GATD4)
  Tag / fusion protein: Flag tag (N terminal on insert)
  Cloning method: Gibson Cloning
  Sequencing primers: 5′ AGTAGACGGCATCGCAGCTTGGATA; 3′ CGGAATTTACGTAGCGGCCGC
Terms and licenses: Academic/Nonprofit Terms; Industry Terms: Not Available to Industry
How to cite: pMXS-IRES-BLAST flag-CAD hCPS1 AD was a gift from Richard Possemato (Addgene plasmid # 188130 ; http://n2t.net/addgene:188130 ; RRID:Addgene_188130)
